Addgene plasmid #113502: pGEX-6P-1 p37delta2-81
Purpose: Bacterial expression of GST-tagged p37 lacking the N-terminal AA 2-81
Depositing lab: Hemmo Meyer. Depositing organization: Universitaet Duisburg-Essen. Publication: Ubiquitin-Independent Disassembly by a p97 AAA-ATPase Complex Drives PP1 Holoenzyme Formation. Weith M, Seiler J, van den Boom J, Kracht M, Hulsmann J, Primorac I, Del Pino Garcia J, Kaschani F, Kaiser M, Musacchio A, Bollen M, Meyer H. Mol Cell. 2018 Oct 11. pii: S1097-2765(18)30791-3. doi: 10.1016/j.molcel.2018.09.020. PubMed 30344098.
Backbone
  Vector backbone: pGEX-6P-1
  Vector type: Bacterial Expression
Growth in bacteria
  Bacterial resistance: Ampicillin, 100 μg/mL
  Growth temperature: 37°C
  Growth strain: DH5alpha
  Copy number: Low Copy
Gene/Insert
  Gene/Insert name: p37 (alt name: UBXN2B)
  Species: M. musculus (mouse)
  Insert size (bp): 756
  Mutation: delta 2-81
  Entrez Gene: Ubxn2b (a.k.a. 3110003A22Rik, 6430407D20Rik, AI451665, p37)
  Tag / fusion protein: GST-PreScission protease site (N terminal on backbone)
  Cloning method: Restriction Enzyme; 5′ cloning site BamHI (not destroyed); 3′ cloning site BamHI (not destroyed)
Terms and licenses: Academic/Nonprofit Terms; Industry Terms: Not Available to Industry
How to cite: pGEX-6P-1 p37delta2-81 was a gift from Hemmo Meyer (Addgene plasmid # 113502 ; http://n2t.net/addgene:113502 ; RRID:Addgene_113502)
