[The description below was written by a language model from this plasmid's Addgene catalogue record and pLannotate feature annotations shown in this document.]
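Description:
pGEX-6P-1 p37delta2-81 is a 5,746 bp bacterial expression plasmid built on the pGEX-6P-1 backbone for producing a GST-tagged, N-terminally truncated form of mouse p37 (UBXN2B, gene Ubxn2b) in E. coli. It replicates from a ColE1/pBR322-type origin and is selected with ampicillin through the bla (AmpR) gene. The catalogue lists it as low copy, although the annotation tool gives the origin its generic high-copy label. Only short remnants of rop and the bom region are annotated. The backbone also carries a lacZα fragment with its own lac promoter and operator, and a fragment of E. coli yciV, all of which are vector remnants rather than functional payload.

The expression cassette consists of the hybrid tac promoter followed by a lac operator, driving an open reading frame that begins with Schistosoma japonicum glutathione S-transferase. A PreScission protease recognition site, supplied by the backbone, links GST to the p37 coding fragment. The insert is recorded as 756 bp, lacks residues 2–81, and was cloned through BamHI sites at both ends. A plasmid-borne lacI gene supplies lac repressor, keeping the tac promoter off until IPTG is added. The depositor sequence annotates its promoter as the stronger lacIq variant, whereas the NGS-derived record labels it as the ordinary lacI promoter. Otherwise the two tables match apart from a shifted start coordinate.

The fusion allows glutathione-affinity purification and optional removal of GST by protease cleavage. p37 is an adapter of the p97/VCP AAA-ATPase, and the associated study concerns p97-driven disassembly in PP1 holoenzyme formation, so this deletion mutant presumably serves to test the role of the p37 N-terminal region in vitro.
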