Features (pLannotate 1.2.2; 17 found; start..end, strand, type, name):
      6..107     -  CDS            yciV (fragment): RNAAM_ECOLI - Also known as trpH From Escherichia coli (strain K12).
    183..211     +  promoter       tac promoter: strong E. coli promoter; hybrid between the trp and lac UV5 promoters
    219..235     +  protein_bind   lac operator: The lac repressor binds to the lac operator to inhibit transcription in E. coli. This inhibition can be relieved by adding lactose or isopropyl-β-D-thiogalactopyranoside (IPTG). lac repressor encoded by lacI
    258..911     +  CDS            GST26_SCHJA: Experimental evidence at protein level: Swiss-Prot protein existence level 1. GST isoenzymes appear to play a central role in the parasite detoxification system. Other functions are also suspected including a role in increasing the solubility of haematin in the parasite gut. From Schistosoma japonicum (Blood fluke).
    894..1703    +  CDS            Ubxn2b (fragment): UBX2B_MOUSE - Experimental evidence at protein level: Swiss-Prot protein existence level 1. Adapter protein required for Golgi and endoplasmic reticulum biogenesis. Involved in Golgi and endoplasmic reticulum maintenance during interphase and in their reassembly at the end of mitosis. The complex formed with VCP has membrane fusion activity; membrane fusion activity requires USO1-GOLGA2 tethering and BET1L. VCPIP1 is also required, but not its deubiquitinating activity. Together with NSFL1C/p47, regulates the centrosomal levels of kinase AURKA/Aurora A during mitotic progression by promoting A
   1763..1802    +  CDS            rop (fragment): Rop protein, which maintains plasmids at low copy number; rop
   1904..1944    +  misc_feature   bom (fragment): basis of mobility region from pBR322
   2049..2153    +  promoter       AmpR promoter: bla
   2154..3014    +  CDS            AmpR: β-lactamase; bla; confers resistance to ampicillin, carbenicillin, and related antibiotics
   3185..3773    +  rep_origin     ori: high-copy-number ColE1/pMB1/pBR322/pUC origin of replication
   3959..4010    -  misc_feature   bom (fragment): basis of mobility region from pBR322
   4017..4094    +  promoter       lacIq promoter: lacI (mutant); In the lacIq allele, a single base change in the promoter boosts expression of the lacI gene about 10-fold.
   4095..5177    +  CDS            lacI: lac repressor; lacI; The lac repressor binds to the lac operator to inhibit transcription in E. coli. This inhibition can be relieved by adding lactose or isopropyl-β-D-thiogalactopyranoside (IPTG).
   5190..5211    +  protein_bind   CAP binding site: CAP binding activates transcription in the presence of cAMP. E. coli catabolite activator protein
   5226..5256    +  promoter       lac promoter: promoter for the E. coli lac operon
   5264..5280    +  protein_bind   lac operator: The lac repressor binds to the lac operator to inhibit transcription in E. coli. This inhibition can be relieved by adding lactose or isopropyl-β-D-thiogalactopyranoside (IPTG). lac repressor encoded by lacI
   5300..5473    +  CDS            lacZα: LacZα fragment of β-galactosidase; lacZ fragment
>Addgene plasmid #113502 | pGEX-6P-1 p37delta2-81 | depositor full sequence | sequence record 214235 | pGEX-6P-1 p37delta2-81 sequence 5746 bps
ACGTTATCGACTGCACGGTGCACCAATGCTTCTGGCGTCAGGCAGCCATCGGAAGCTGTGGTATGGCTGT
GCAGGTCGTAAATCACTGCATAATTCGTGTCGCTCAAGGCGCACTCCCGTTCTGGATAATGTTTTTTGCG
CCGACATCATAACGGTTCTGGCAAATATTCTGAAATGAGCTGTTGACAATTAATCATCGGCTCGTATAAT
GTGTGGAATTGTGAGCGGATAACAATTTCACACAGGAAACAGTATTCATGTCCCCTATACTAGGTTATTG
GAAAATTAAGGGCCTTGTGCAACCCACTCGACTTCTTTTGGAATATCTTGAAGAAAAATATGAAGAGCAT
TTGTATGAGCGCGATGAAGGTGATAAATGGCGAAACAAAAAGTTTGAATTGGGTTTGGAGTTTCCCAATC
TTCCTTATTATATTGATGGTGATGTTAAATTAACACAGTCTATGGCCATCATACGTTATATAGCTGACAA
GCACAACATGTTGGGTGGTTGTCCAAAAGAGCGTGCAGAGATTTCAATGCTTGAAGGAGCGGTTTTGGAT
ATTAGATACGGTGTTTCGAGAATTGCATATAGTAAAGACTTTGAAACTCTCAAAGTTGATTTTCTTAGCA
AGCTACCTGAAATGCTGAAAATGTTCGAAGATCGTTTATGTCATAAAACATATTTAAATGGTGATCATGT
AACCCATCCTGACTTCATGTTGTATGACGCTCTTGATGTTGTTTTATACATGGACCCAATGTGCCTGGAT
GCGTTCCCAAAATTAGTTTGTTTTAAAAAACGTATTGAAGCTATCCCACAAATTGATAAGTACTTGAAAT
CCAGCAAGTATATAGCATGGCCTTTGCAGGGCTGGCAAGCCACGTTTGGTGGTGGCGACCATCCTCCAAA
ATCGGATCTGGAAGTTCTGTTCCAGGGGCCCCTGGGATCCATGGGGAAAATTGTGAATGAACTTTTCAAA
GAGGCAAGGGAACATGGAGCTGTCCCTCTAAACGAAGCCACAAGATCTTCAAGGGAAGACAAAACTAAGT
CATTTACAGGTGGAGGATACAGATTGGGGAATTCCTTCTACAAGCGATCAGAGTATATCTATGGGGAAAA
TCAGCTCCAAGATGTTCAGGTTTTACTGAAGCTGTGGCGCAATGGTTTCAGTTTAGACGATGGAGAATTG
AGGCCTTACAGTGACCCAACAAATGCTCAGTTTTTGGAATCTGTTAAGAGAGGAGAGACTCCCCTGGAGC
TTCAGCGACTGGTCCATGGCGCCCAAGTGAACCTGGATATGGAGGATCATCAAGACCAAGAGTACATAAA
ACCCAGGTTGCGATTCAAGGCTTTTAGTGGAGAAGGGCAAAAACTTGGAAGCCTTACACCTGAAATCGTC
AGTACTCCTTCCTCCCCAGAAGAAGAGGATAAATCAATACTGAATGCAGCTGTTCTTATTGATGATTCAA
TGCCCACCACAAAAATTCAGATCAGGTTGGCAGATGGAAGTCGTCTCGTACAGAGATTCAATAGCACACA
CCGGATTCTGGATGTACGAGACTTTATAGTACGGTCACGTCCTGAATTTGCGACTACTGACTTTATTCTT
GTGACTTCATTTCCAAGTAAAGAACTAACAGATGAAACCGTGACACTACAAGAAGCGGACATTCTTAACA
CTGTGATACTCCAACAGCTAAAATAGGGATCCCCGGAATTCCCGGGTCGACTCGAGCGGCCGCATCGTGA
CTGACTGACGATCTGCCTCGCGCGTTTCGGTGATGACGGTGAAAACCTCTGACACATGCAGCTCCCGGAG
ACGGTCACAGCTTGTCTGTAAGCGGATGCCGGGAGCAGACAAGCCCGTCAGGGCGCGTCAGCGGGTGTTG
GCGGGTGTCGGGGCGCAGCCATGACCCAGTCACGTAGCGATAGCGGAGTGTATAATTCTTGAAGACGAAA
GGGCCTCGTGATACGCCTATTTTTATAGGTTAATGTCATGATAATAATGGTTTCTTAGACGTCAGGTGGC
ACTTTTCGGGGAAATGTGCGCGGAACCCCTATTTGTTTATTTTTCTAAATACATTCAAATATGTATCCGC
TCATGAGACAATAACCCTGATAAATGCTTCAATAATATTGAAAAAGGAAGAGTATGAGTATTCAACATTT
CCGTGTCGCCCTTATTCCCTTTTTTGCGGCATTTTGCCTTCCTGTTTTTGCTCACCCAGAAACGCTGGTG
AAAGTAAAAGATGCTGAAGATCAGTTGGGTGCACGAGTGGGTTACATCGAACTGGATCTCAACAGCGGTA
AGATCCTTGAGAGTTTTCGCCCCGAAGAACGTTTTCCAATGATGAGCACTTTTAAAGTTCTGCTATGTGG
CGCGGTATTATCCCGTGTTGACGCCGGGCAAGAGCAACTCGGTCGCCGCATACACTATTCTCAGAATGAC
TTGGTTGAGTACTCACCAGTCACAGAAAAGCATCTTACGGATGGCATGACAGTAAGAGAATTATGCAGTG
CTGCCATAACCATGAGTGATAACACTGCGGCCAACTTACTTCTGACAACGATCGGAGGACCGAAGGAGCT
AACCGCTTTTTTGCACAACATGGGGGATCATGTAACTCGCCTTGATCGTTGGGAACCGGAGCTGAATGAA
GCCATACCAAACGACGAGCGTGACACCACGATGCCTGCAGCAATGGCAACAACGTTGCGCAAACTATTAA
CTGGCGAACTACTTACTCTAGCTTCCCGGCAACAATTAATAGACTGGATGGAGGCGGATAAAGTTGCAGG
ACCACTTCTGCGCTCGGCCCTTCCGGCTGGCTGGTTTATTGCTGATAAATCTGGAGCCGGTGAGCGTGGG
TCTCGCGGTATCATTGCAGCACTGGGGCCAGATGGTAAGCCCTCCCGTATCGTAGTTATCTACACGACGG
GGAGTCAGGCAACTATGGATGAACGAAATAGACAGATCGCTGAGATAGGTGCCTCACTGATTAAGCATTG
GTAACTGTCAGACCAAGTTTACTCATATATACTTTAGATTGATTTAAAACTTCATTTTTAATTTAAAAGG
ATCTAGGTGAAGATCCTTTTTGATAATCTCATGACCAAAATCCCTTAACGTGAGTTTTCGTTCCACTGAG
CGTCAGACCCCGTAGAAAAGATCAAAGGATCTTCTTGAGATCCTTTTTTTCTGCGCGTAATCTGCTGCTT
GCAAACAAAAAAACCACCGCTACCAGCGGTGGTTTGTTTGCCGGATCAAGAGCTACCAACTCTTTTTCCG
AAGGTAACTGGCTTCAGCAGAGCGCAGATACCAAATACTGTCCTTCTAGTGTAGCCGTAGTTAGGCCACC
ACTTCAAGAACTCTGTAGCACCGCCTACATACCTCGCTCTGCTAATCCTGTTACCAGTGGCTGCTGCCAG
TGGCGATAAGTCGTGTCTTACCGGGTTGGACTCAAGACGATAGTTACCGGATAAGGCGCAGCGGTCGGGC
TGAACGGGGGGTTCGTGCACACAGCCCAGCTTGGAGCGAACGACCTACACCGAACTGAGATACCTACAGC
GTGAGCTATGAGAAAGCGCCACGCTTCCCGAAGGGAGAAAGGCGGACAGGTATCCGGTAAGCGGCAGGGT
CGGAACAGGAGAGCGCACGAGGGAGCTTCCAGGGGGAAACGCCTGGTATCTTTATAGTCCTGTCGGGTTT
CGCCACCTCTGACTTGAGCGTCGATTTTTGTGATGCTCGTCAGGGGGGCGGAGCCTATGGAAAAACGCCA
GCAACGCGGCCTTTTTACGGTTCCTGGCCTTTTGCTGGCCTTTTGCTCACATGTTCTTTCCTGCGTTATC
CCCTGATTCTGTGGATAACCGTATTACCGCCTTTGAGTGAGCTGATACCGCTCGCCGCAGCCGAACGACC
GAGCGCAGCGAGTCAGTGAGCGAGGAAGCGGAAGAGCGCCTGATGCGGTATTTTCTCCTTACGCATCTGT
GCGGTATTTCACACCGCATAAATTCCGACACCATCGAATGGTGCAAAACCTTTCGCGGTATGGCATGATA
GCGCCCGGAAGAGAGTCAATTCAGGGTGGTGAATGTGAAACCAGTAACGTTATACGATGTCGCAGAGTAT
GCCGGTGTCTCTTATCAGACCGTTTCCCGCGTGGTGAACCAGGCCAGCCACGTTTCTGCGAAAACGCGGG
AAAAAGTGGAAGCGGCGATGGCGGAGCTGAATTACATTCCCAACCGCGTGGCACAACAACTGGCGGGCAA
ACAGTCGTTGCTGATTGGCGTTGCCACCTCCAGTCTGGCCCTGCACGCGCCGTCGCAAATTGTCGCGGCG
ATTAAATCTCGCGCCGATCAACTGGGTGCCAGCGTGGTGGTGTCGATGGTAGAACGAAGCGGCGTCGAAG
CCTGTAAAGCGGCGGTGCACAATCTTCTCGCGCAACGCGTCAGTGGGCTGATCATTAACTATCCGCTGGA
TGACCAGGATGCCATTGCTGTGGAAGCTGCCTGCACTAATGTTCCGGCGTTATTTCTTGATGTCTCTGAC
CAGACACCCATCAACAGTATTATTTTCTCCCATGAAGACGGTACGCGACTGGGCGTGGAGCATCTGGTCG
CATTGGGTCACCAGCAAATCGCGCTGTTAGCGGGCCCATTAAGTTCTGTCTCGGCGCGTCTGCGTCTGGC
TGGCTGGCATAAATATCTCACTCGCAATCAAATTCAGCCGATAGCGGAACGGGAAGGCGACTGGAGTGCC
ATGTCCGGTTTTCAACAAACCATGCAAATGCTGAATGAGGGCATCGTTCCCACTGCGATGCTGGTTGCCA
ACGATCAGATGGCGCTGGGCGCAATGCGCGCCATTACCGAGTCCGGGCTGCGCGTTGGTGCGGATATCTC
GGTAGTGGGATACGACGATACCGAAGACAGCTCATGTTATATCCCGCCGTCAACCACCATCAAACAGGAT
TTTCGCCTGCTGGGGCAAACCAGCGTGGACCGCTTGCTGCAACTCTCTCAGGGCCAGGCGGTGAAGGGCA
ATCAGCTGTTGCCCGTCTCACTGGTGAAAAGAAAAACCACCCTGGCGCCCAATACGCAAACCGCCTCTCC
CCGCGCGTTGGCCGATTCATTAATGCAGCTGGCACGACAGGTTTCCCGACTGGAAAGCGGGCAGTGAGCG
CAACGCAATTAATGTGAGTTAGCTCACTCATTAGGCACCCCAGGCTTTACACTTTATGCTTCCGGCTCGT
ATGTTGTGTGGAATTGTGAGCGGATAACAATTTCACACAGGAAACAGCTATGACCATGATTACGGATTCA
CTGGCCGTCGTTTTACAACGTCGTGACTGGGAAAACCCTGGCGTTACCCAACTTAATCGCCTTGCAGCAC
ATCCCCCTTTCGCCAGCTGGCGTAATAGCGAAGAGGCCCGCACCGATCGCCCTTCCCAACAGTTGCGCAG
CCTGAATGGCGAATGGCGCTTTGCCTGGTTTCCGGCACCAGAAGCGGTGCCGGAAAGCTGGCTGGAGTGC
GATCTTCCTGAGGCCGATACTGTCGTCGTCCCCTCAAACTGGCAGATGCACGGTTACGATGCGCCCATCT
ACACCAACGTAACCTATCCCATTACGGTCAATCCGCCGTTTGTTCCCACGGAGAATCCGACGGGTTGTTA
CTCGCTCACATTTAATGTTGATGAAAGCTGGCTACAGGAAGGCCAGACGCGAATTATTTTTGATGGCGTT
GGAATT
