Features (pLannotate 1.2.2; 17 found; start..end, strand, type, name):
     80..108     +  promoter       tac promoter: strong E. coli promoter; hybrid between the trp and lac UV5 promoters
    116..132     +  protein_bind   lac operator: The lac repressor binds to the lac operator to inhibit transcription in E. coli. This inhibition can be relieved by adding lactose or isopropyl-β-D-thiogalactopyranoside (IPTG). lac repressor encoded by lacI
    155..808     +  CDS            GST26_SCHJA: Experimental evidence at protein level: Swiss-Prot protein existence level 1. GST isoenzymes appear to play a central role in the parasite detoxification system. Other functions are also suspected including a role in increasing the solubility of haematin in the parasite gut. From Schistosoma japonicum (Blood fluke).
    791..1600    +  CDS            Ubxn2b (fragment): UBX2B_MOUSE - Experimental evidence at protein level: Swiss-Prot protein existence level 1. Adapter protein required for Golgi and endoplasmic reticulum biogenesis. Involved in Golgi and endoplasmic reticulum maintenance during interphase and in their reassembly at the end of mitosis. The complex formed with VCP has membrane fusion activity; membrane fusion activity requires USO1-GOLGA2 tethering and BET1L. VCPIP1 is also required, but not its deubiquitinating activity. Together with NSFL1C/p47, regulates the centrosomal levels of kinase AURKA/Aurora A during mitotic progression by promoting A
   1660..1699    +  CDS            rop (fragment): Rop protein, which maintains plasmids at low copy number; rop
   1801..1841    +  misc_feature   bom (fragment): basis of mobility region from pBR322
   1946..2050    +  promoter       AmpR promoter: bla
   2051..2911    +  CDS            AmpR: β-lactamase; bla; confers resistance to ampicillin, carbenicillin, and related antibiotics
   3082..3670    +  rep_origin     ori: high-copy-number ColE1/pMB1/pBR322/pUC origin of replication
   3856..3907    -  misc_feature   bom (fragment): basis of mobility region from pBR322
   3914..3991    +  promoter       lacI promoter: lacI
   3992..5074    +  CDS            lacI: lac repressor; lacI; The lac repressor binds to the lac operator to inhibit transcription in E. coli. This inhibition can be relieved by adding lactose or isopropyl-β-D-thiogalactopyranoside (IPTG).
   5087..5108    +  protein_bind   CAP binding site: CAP binding activates transcription in the presence of cAMP. E. coli catabolite activator protein
   5123..5153    +  promoter       lac promoter: promoter for the E. coli lac operon
   5161..5177    +  protein_bind   lac operator: The lac repressor binds to the lac operator to inhibit transcription in E. coli. This inhibition can be relieved by adding lactose or isopropyl-β-D-thiogalactopyranoside (IPTG). lac repressor encoded by lacI
   5197..5370    +  CDS            lacZα: LacZα fragment of β-galactosidase; lacZ fragment
   5634..4       -  CDS            yciV (fragment) (across the origin): RNAAM_ECOLI - Also known as trpH From Escherichia coli (strain K12).
>Addgene plasmid #113502 | pGEX-6P-1 p37delta2-81 | addgene full sequence | sequence record 218624 | Addgene NGS Result
TCAAGGCGCACTCCCGTTCTGGATAATGTTTTTTGCGCCGACATCATAACGGTTCTGGCAAATATTCTGA
AATGAGCTGTTGACAATTAATCATCGGCTCGTATAATGTGTGGAATTGTGAGCGGATAACAATTTCACAC
AGGAAACAGTATTCATGTCCCCTATACTAGGTTATTGGAAAATTAAGGGCCTTGTGCAACCCACTCGACT
TCTTTTGGAATATCTTGAAGAAAAATATGAAGAGCATTTGTATGAGCGCGATGAAGGTGATAAATGGCGA
AACAAAAAGTTTGAATTGGGTTTGGAGTTTCCCAATCTTCCTTATTATATTGATGGTGATGTTAAATTAA
CACAGTCTATGGCCATCATACGTTATATAGCTGACAAGCACAACATGTTGGGTGGTTGTCCAAAAGAGCG
TGCAGAGATTTCAATGCTTGAAGGAGCGGTTTTGGATATTAGATACGGTGTTTCGAGAATTGCATATAGT
AAAGACTTTGAAACTCTCAAAGTTGATTTTCTTAGCAAGCTACCTGAAATGCTGAAAATGTTCGAAGATC
GTTTATGTCATAAAACATATTTAAATGGTGATCATGTAACCCATCCTGACTTCATGTTGTATGACGCTCT
TGATGTTGTTTTATACATGGACCCAATGTGCCTGGATGCGTTCCCAAAATTAGTTTGTTTTAAAAAACGT
ATTGAAGCTATCCCACAAATTGATAAGTACTTGAAATCCAGCAAGTATATAGCATGGCCTTTGCAGGGCT
GGCAAGCCACGTTTGGTGGTGGCGACCATCCTCCAAAATCGGATCTGGAAGTTCTGTTCCAGGGGCCCCT
GGGATCCATGGGGAAAATTGTGAATGAACTTTTCAAAGAGGCAAGGGAACATGGAGCTGTCCCTCTAAAC
GAAGCCACAAGATCTTCAAGGGAAGACAAAACTAAGTCATTTACAGGTGGAGGATACAGATTGGGGAATT
CCTTCTACAAGCGATCAGAGTATATCTATGGGGAAAATCAGCTCCAAGATGTTCAGGTTTTACTGAAGCT
GTGGCGCAATGGTTTCAGTTTAGACGATGGAGAATTGAGGCCTTACAGTGACCCAACAAATGCTCAGTTT
TTGGAATCTGTTAAGAGAGGAGAGACTCCCCTGGAGCTTCAGCGACTGGTCCATGGCGCCCAAGTGAACC
TGGATATGGAGGATCATCAAGACCAAGAGTACATAAAACCCAGGTTGCGATTCAAGGCTTTTAGTGGAGA
AGGGCAAAAACTTGGAAGCCTTACACCTGAAATCGTCAGTACTCCTTCCTCCCCAGAAGAAGAGGATAAA
TCAATACTGAATGCAGCTGTTCTTATTGATGATTCAATGCCCACCACAAAAATTCAGATCAGGTTGGCAG
ATGGAAGTCGTCTCGTACAGAGATTCAATAGCACACACCGGATTCTGGATGTACGAGACTTTATAGTACG
GTCACGTCCTGAATTTGCGACTACTGACTTTATTCTTGTGACTTCATTTCCAAGTAAAGAACTAACAGAT
GAAACCGTGACACTACAAGAAGCGGACATTCTTAACACTGTGATACTCCAACAGCTAAAATAGGGATCCC
CGGAATTCCCGGGTCGACTCGAGCGGCCGCATCGTGACTGACTGACGATCTGCCTCGCGCGTTTCGGTGA
TGACGGTGAAAACCTCTGACACATGCAGCTCCCGGAGACGGTCACAGCTTGTCTGTAAGCGGATGCCGGG
AGCAGACAAGCCCGTCAGGGCGCGTCAGCGGGTGTTGGCGGGTGTCGGGGCGCAGCCATGACCCAGTCAC
GTAGCGATAGCGGAGTGTATAATTCTTGAAGACGAAAGGGCCTCGTGATACGCCTATTTTTATAGGTTAA
TGTCATGATAATAATGGTTTCTTAGACGTCAGGTGGCACTTTTCGGGGAAATGTGCGCGGAACCCCTATT
TGTTTATTTTTCTAAATACATTCAAATATGTATCCGCTCATGAGACAATAACCCTGATAAATGCTTCAAT
AATATTGAAAAAGGAAGAGTATGAGTATTCAACATTTCCGTGTCGCCCTTATTCCCTTTTTTGCGGCATT
TTGCCTTCCTGTTTTTGCTCACCCAGAAACGCTGGTGAAAGTAAAAGATGCTGAAGATCAGTTGGGTGCA
CGAGTGGGTTACATCGAACTGGATCTCAACAGCGATAAGATCCTTGAGAGTTTTCGCCCCGAAGAACGTT
TTCCAATGATGAGCACTTTTAAAGTTCTGCTATGTGGCGCGGTATTATCCCGTGTTGACGCCGGGCAAGA
GCAACTCGGTCGCCGCATACACTATTCTCAGAATGACTTGGTTGAGTACTCACCAGTCACAGAAAAGCAT
CTTACGGATGGCATGACAGTAAGAGAATTATGCAGTGCTGCCATAACCATGAGTGATAACACTGCGGCCA
ACTTACTTCTGACAACGATCGGAGGACCGAAGGAGCTAACCGCTTTTTTGCACAACATGGGGGATCATGT
AACTCGCCTTGATCGTTGGGAACCGGAGCTGAATGAAGCCATACCAAACGACGAGCGTGACACCACGATG
CCTGCAGCAATGGCAACAACGTTGCGCAAACTATTAACTGGCGAACTACTTACTCTAGCTTCCCGGCAAC
AATTAATAGACTGGATGGAGGCGGATAAAGTTGCAGGACCACTTCTGCGCTCGGCCCTTCCGGCTGGCTG
GTTTATTGCTGATAAATCTGGAGCCGGTGAGCGTGGGTCTCGCGGTATCATTGCAGCACTGGGGCCAGAT
GGTAAGCCCTCCCGTATCGTAGTTATCTACACGACGGGGAGTCAGGCAACTATGGATGAACGAAATAGAC
AGATCGCTGAGATAGGTGCCTCACTGATTAAGCATTGGTAACTGTCAGACCAAGTTTACTCATATATACT
TTAGATTGATTTAAAACTTCATTTTTAATTTAAAAGGATCTAGGTGAAGATCCTTTTTGATAATCTCATG
ACCAAAATCCCTTAACGTGAGTTTTCGTTCCACTGAGCGTCAGACCCCGTAGAAAAGATCAAAGGATCTT
CTTGAGATCCTTTTTTTCTGCGCGTAATCTGCTGCTTGCAAACAAAAAAACCACCGCTACCAGCGGTGGT
TTGTTTGCCGGATCAAGAGCTACCAACTCTTTTTCCGAAGGTAACTGGCTTCAGCAGAGCGCAGATACCA
AATACTGTCCTTCTAGTGTAGCCGTAGTTAGGCCACCACTTCAAGAACTCTGTAGCACCGCCTACATACC
TCGCTCTGCTAATCCTGTTACCAGTGGCTGCTGCCAGTGGCGATAAGTCGTGTCTTACCGGGTTGGACTC
AAGACGATAGTTACCGGATAAGGCGCAGCGGTCGGGCTGAACGGGGGGTTCGTGCACACAGCCCAGCTTG
GAGCGAACGACCTACACCGAACTGAGATACCTACAGCGTGAGCTATGAGAAAGCGCCACGCTTCCCGAAG
GGAGAAAGGCGGACAGGTATCCGGTAAGCGGCAGGGTCGGAACAGGAGAGCGCACGAGGGAGCTTCCAGG
GGGAAACGCCTGGTATCTTTATAGTCCTGTCGGGTTTCGCCACCTCTGACTTGAGCGTCGATTTTTGTGA
TGCTCGTCAGGGGGGCGGAGCCTATGGAAAAACGCCAGCAACGCGGCCTTTTTACGGTTCCTGGCCTTTT
GCTGGCCTTTTGCTCACATGTTCTTTCCTGCGTTATCCCCTGATTCTGTGGATAACCGTATTACCGCCTT
TGAGTGAGCTGATACCGCTCGCCGCAGCCGAACGACCGAGCGCAGCGAGTCAGTGAGCGAGGAAGCGGAA
GAGCGCCTGATGCGGTATTTTCTCCTTACGCATCTGTGCGGTATTTCACACCGCATAAATTCCGACACCA
TCGAATGGCGCAAAACCTTTCGCGGTATGGCATGATAGCGCCCGGAAGAGAGTCAATTCAGGGTGGTGAA
TGTGAAACCAGTAACGTTATACGATGTCGCAGAGTATGCCGGTGTCTCTTATCAGACCGTTTCCCGCGTG
GTGAACCAGGCCAGCCACGTTTCTGCGAAAACGCGGGAAAAAGTGGAAGCGGCGATGGCGGAGCTGAATT
ACATTCCCAACCGCGTGGCACAACAACTGGCGGGCAAACAGTCGTTGCTGATTGGCGTTGCCACCTCCAG
TCTGGCCCTGCACGCGCCGTCGCAAATTGTCGCGGCGATTAAATCTCGCGCCGATCAACTGGGTGCCAGC
GTGGTGGTGTCGATGGTAGAACGAAGCGGCGTCGAAGCCTGTAAAGCGGCGGTGCACAATCTTCTCGCGC
AACGCGTCAGTGGGCTGATCATTAACTATCCGCTGGATGACCAGGATGCCATTGCTGTGGAAGCTGCCTG
CACTAATGTTCCGGCGTTATTTCTTGATGTCTCTGACCAGACACCCATCAACAGTATTATTTTCTCCCAT
GAAGACGGTACGCGACTGGGCGTGGAGCATCTGGTCGCATTGGGTCACCAGCAAATCGCGCTGTTAGCGG
GCCCATTAAGTTCTGTCTCGGCGCGTCTGCGTCTGGCTGGCTGGCATAAATATCTCACTCGCAATCAAAT
TCAGCCGATAGCGGAACGGGAAGGCGACTGGAGTGCCATGTCCGGTTTTCAACAAACCATGCAAATGCTG
AATGAGGGCATCGTTCCCACTGCGATGCTGGTTGCCAACGATCAGATGGCGCTGGGCGCAATGCGCGCCA
TTACCGAGTCCGGGCTGCGCGTTGGTGCGGATATCTCGGTAGTGGGATACGACGATACCGAAGACAGCTC
ATGTTATATCCCGCCGTTAACCACCATCAAACAGGATTTTCGCCTGCTGGGGCAAACCAGCGTGGACCGC
TTGCTGCAACTCTCTCAGGGCCAGGCGGTGAAGGGCAATCAGCTGTTGCCCGTCTCACTGGTGAAAAGAA
AAACCACGCTAGCGCCCAATACGCAAACCGCCTCTCCCCGCGCGTTGGCCGATTCATTAATGCAGCTGGC
ACGACAGGTTTCCCGACTGGAAAGCGGGCAGTGAGCGCAACGCAATTAATGTAAGTTAGCTCACTCATTA
GGCACCCCAGGCTTTACACTTTATGCTTCCGGCTCGTATGTTGTGTGGAATTGTGAGCGGATAACAATTT
CACACAGGAAACAGCTATGACCATGATTACGGATTCACTGGCCGTCGTTTTACAACGTCGTGACTGGGAA
AACCCTGGCGTTACCCAACTTAATCGCCTTGCAGCACATCCCCCTTTCGCCAGCTGGCGTAATAGCGAAG
AGGCCCGCACCGATCGCCCTTCCCAACAGTTGCGCAGCCTGAATGGCGAATGGCGCTTTGCCTGGTTTCC
GGCACCAGAAGCGGTGCCGGAAAGCTGGCTGGAGTGCGATCTTCCTGAGGCCGATACTGTCGTCGTCCCC
TCAAACTGGCAGATGCACGGTTACGATGCGCCCATCTACACCAACGTGACCTATCCCATTACGGTCAATC
CGCCGTTTGTTCCCACGGAGAATCCGACGGGTTGTTACTCGCTCACATTTAATGTTGATGAAAGCTGGCT
ACAGGAAGGCCAGACGCGAATTATTTTTGATGGCGTTGGAATTAGCTTATCGACTGCACGGTGCACCAAT
GCTTCTGGCGTCAGGCAGCCATCGGAAGCTGTGGTATGGCTGTGCAGGTCGTAAATCACTGCATAATTCG
TGTCGC
